Addgene plasmid #208802: pET28a-DONSON-DEW
Purpose: Xenopus laevis His6-Myc-DONSON (D374A, E377A, W381A)
Depositing lab: Aga Gambus. Depositing organization: University of Birmingham. Publication: The structural mechanism of dimeric DONSON in replicative helicase activation. Cvetkovic MA, Passaretti P, Butryn A, Reynolds-Winczura A, Kingsley G, Skagia A, Fernandez-Cuesta C, Poovathumkadavil D, George R, Chauhan AS, Jhujh SS, Stewart GS, Gambus A, Costa A. Mol Cell. 2023 Nov 16;83(22):4017-4031.e9. doi: 10.1016/j.molcel.2023.09.029. Epub 2023 Oct 10. PubMed 37820732.
Backbone
  Vector backbone: pET28a
  Backbone size w/o insert (bp): 5369
  Total vector size (bp): 7054
  Vector type: Bacterial Expression
Growth in bacteria
  Bacterial resistance: Kanamycin, 50 μg/mL
  Growth temperature: 37°C
  Growth strain: DH5alpha
  Growth instructions: Expression overnight at 18°C
  Copy number: High Copy
Gene/Insert
  Gene/Insert name: DONSON (alt name: Protein downstream neighbor of son homolog)
  Species: X. laevis (frog)
  Insert size (bp): 1791
  Mutation: D374A; E377A; W381A
  GenBank ID: NM_001095087.1 NP_001088556.1
  Entrez Gene: donson.L (a.k.a. XELAEV_18011478mg, donson)
  Promoter: T7
  Tag / fusion protein: His (N terminal on insert); Myc (N terminal on insert)
  Cloning method: Unknown
  Sequencing primers: 5′ TAATACGACTCACTATAGGG; 3′ GCTAGTTATTGCTCAGCGG
Terms and licenses: Academic/Nonprofit Terms; Industry Terms: Not Available to Industry
How to cite: pET28a-DONSON-DEW was a gift from Aga Gambus (Addgene plasmid # 208802 ; http://n2t.net/addgene:208802 ; RRID:Addgene_208802)
