[The description below was written by a language model from this plasmid's Addgene catalogue record and pLannotate feature annotations shown in this document.]
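Description:
pET28a-DONSON-DEW is a bacterial expression plasmid built on the pET28a backbone for producing a mutant form of Xenopus laevis DONSON (protein downstream neighbor of son homolog, donson.L) in E. coli. The 7,054 bp plasmid is selected with kanamycin through an aph(3')-Ia resistance gene and replicates from a ColE1/pMB1-type origin. The backbone also carries the bom and rop regions, an f1 phage origin and short pBR322-derived remnants annotated as tetracycline-resistance fragments. The catalogue lists it as high copy, although rop normally moderates copy number.

Expression follows the standard pET arrangement. A T7 promoter is followed directly by a lac operator and the T7 gene 10 ribosome binding site, with a T7 terminator downstream and a plasmid-borne lacI gene supplying repressor. Transcription therefore depends on a host providing T7 RNA polymerase and is induced with IPTG.

The open reading frame begins with an N-terminal His6 tag. According to the catalogue a Myc epitope follows, although the feature table does not annotate it separately; it presumably lies in the gap between the His tag and the DONSON coding region. The annotation software matched the insert to human DONSON by homology, but the record states that it is the frog gene. A vector-derived His-tag sequence is also annotated downstream of the insert, and the record does not say whether it is translated.

The insert carries three alanine substitutions, D374A, E377A and W381A, which give the construct its "DEW" name. The record does not state their functional effect. The associated work concerns the structural mechanism of dimeric DONSON in replicative helicase activation, so the likely use is purifying tagged mutant protein for comparison with wild type in biochemical or structural assays.
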