Features (pLannotate 1.2.2; 20 found; start..end, strand, type, name):
      1..429     +  rep_origin     f1 ori (sequence partly withheld): f1 bacteriophage origin of replication; arrow indicates direction of (+) strand synthesis
    482..539     +  promoter       AmpR promoter (fragment): bla
    548..1363    -  CDS            KanR: aminoglycoside phosphotransferase; aph(3')-Ia; confers resistance to kanamycin in bacteria or G418 (Geneticin®) in eukaryotes
   1485..2073    +  rep_origin     ori: high-copy-number ColE1/pMB1/pBR322/pUC origin of replication
   2259..2398    -  misc_feature   bom: basis of mobility region from pBR322
   2500..2691    -  CDS            rop: Rop protein, which maintains plasmids at low copy number; rop
   2708..3088    +  CDS            YPB1_ECOLX: Protein predicted: Swiss-Prot protein existence level 4. From Escherichia coli.
   3160..3451    -  CDS            TcR (fragment): tetracycline efflux protein; tet; confers resistance to tetracycline
   3466..3487    -  protein_bind   CAP binding site: CAP binding activates transcription in the presence of cAMP. E. coli catabolite activator protein
   3500..4582    -  CDS            lacI: lac repressor; lacI; The lac repressor binds to the lac operator to inhibit transcription in E. coli. This inhibition can be relieved by adding lactose or isopropyl-β-D-thiogalactopyranoside (IPTG).
   4583..4660    -  promoter       lacI promoter: lacI
   4668..4947    -  CDS            TcR (fragment): tetracycline efflux protein; tet; confers resistance to tetracycline
   4969..4987    +  promoter       T7 promoter: promoter for bacteriophage T7 RNA polymerase
   4988..5012    +  protein_bind   lac operator: The lac repressor binds to the lac operator to inhibit transcription in E. coli. This inhibition can be relieved by adding lactose or isopropyl-β-D-thiogalactopyranoside (IPTG). lac repressor encoded by lacI
   5027..5049    +  RBS            RBS: efficient ribosome binding site from bacteriophage T7 gene 10 (Olins and Rangwala, 1989)
   5062..5079    +  CDS            7xHis (fragment): 6xHis affinity tag
   5122..6843    +  CDS            DONSON: DONS_HUMAN - Also known as C21orf60. Experimental evidence at protein level: Swiss-Prot protein existence level 1. Replisome component that maintains genome stability by protecting stalled or damaged replication forks. After the induction of replication stress, required for the stabilization of stalled replication forks, the efficient activation of the intra-S-phase and G/2M cell-cycle checkpoints and the maintenance of genome stability. From Homo sapiens (Human).
   6887..6904    +  CDS            9xHis (fragment): 9xHis affinity tag
   6914..6963    +  CDS            SET1 (fragment): solubility-enhancement tag derived from T7 phage gene 10B
   6971..7018    +  terminator     T7 terminator: transcription terminator for bacteriophage T7 RNA polymerase
>Addgene plasmid #208802 | pET28a-DONSON-DEW | addgene full sequence | sequence record 422074 | Addgene NGS Result
[124 nt withheld, positions 1-124]
C
[91 nt withheld, positions 126-216]
A
[49 nt withheld, positions 218-266]
CCTTTGACGTTGGAGTCCACGTTCTTT
[37 nt withheld, positions 294-330]
ACCCTATCTCGGTCTATTCTTTTGATTTATAAGGGATTTTGCCGATTTCGGCCTATTGGTTAAAAAATGA
GCTGATTTAACAAAAATTTAACGCGAATTTTAACAAAATATTAACGCTTACAATTTAGGTGGCACTTTTC
GGGGAAATGTGCGCGGAACCCCTATTTGTTTATTTTTCTAAATACATTCAAATATGTATCCGCTCATGAA
TTAATTCTTAGAAAAACTCATCGAGCATCAAATGAAACTGCAATTTATTCATATCAGGATTATCAATACC
ATATTTTTGAAAAAGCCGTTTCTGTAATGAAGGAGAAAACTCACCGAGGCAGTTCCATAGGATGGCAAGA
TCCTGGTATCGGTCTGCGATTCCGACTCGTCCAACATCAATACAACCTATTAATTTCCCCTCGTCAAAAA
TAAGGTTATCAAGTGAGAAATCACCATGAGTGACGACTGAATCCGGTGAGAATGGCAAAAGTTTATGCAT
TTCTTTCCAGACTTGTTCAACAGGCCAGCCATTACGCTCGTCATCAAAATCACTCGCATCAACCAAACCG
TTATTCATTCGTGATTGCGCCTGAGCGAGACGAAATACGCGATCGCTGTTAAAAGGACAATTACAAACAG
GAATCGAATGCAACCGGCGCAGGAACACTGCCAGCGCATCAACAATATTTTCACCTGAATCAGGATATTC
TTCTAATACCTGGAATGCTGTTTTCCCGGGGATCGCAGTGGTGAGTAACCATGCATCATCAGGAGTACGG
ATAAAATGCTTGATGGTCGGAAGAGGCATAAATTCCGTCAGCCAGTTTAGTCTGACCATCTCATCTGTAA
CATCATTGGCAACGCTACCTTTGCCATGTTTCAGAAACAACTCTGGCGCATCGGGCTTCCCATACAATCG
ATAGATTGTCGCACCTGATTGCCCGACATTATCGCGAGCCCATTTATACCCATATAAATCAGCATCCATG
TTGGAATTTAATCGCGGCCTAGAGCAAGACGTTTCCCGTTGAATATGGCTCATAACACCCCTTGTATTAC
TGTTTATGTAAGCAGACAGTTTTATTGTTCATGACCAAAATCCCTTAACGTGAGTTTTCGTTCCACTGAG
CGTCAGACCCCGTAGAAAAGATCAAAGGATCTTCTTGAGATCCTTTTTTTCTGCGCGTAATCTGCTGCTT
GCAAACAAAAAAACCACCGCTACCAGCGGTGGTTTGTTTGCCGGATCAAGAGCTACCAACTCTTTTTCCG
AAGGTAACTGGCTTCAGCAGAGCGCAGATACCAAATACTGTCCTTCTAGTGTAGCCGTAGTTAGGCCACC
ACTTCAAGAACTCTGTAGCACCGCCTACATACCTCGCTCTGCTAATCCTGTTACCAGTGGCTGCTGCCAG
TGGCGATAAGTCGTGTCTTACCGGGTTGGACTCAAGACGATAGTTACCGGATAAGGCGCAGCGGTCGGGC
TGAACGGGGGGTTCGTGCACACAGCCCAGCTTGGAGCGAACGACCTACACCGAACTGAGATACCTACAGC
GTGAGCTATGAGAAAGCGCCACGCTTCCCGAAGGGAGAAAGGCGGACAGGTATCCGGTAAGCGGCAGGGT
CGGAACAGGAGAGCGCACGAGGGAGCTTCCAGGGGGAAACGCCTGGTATCTTTATAGTCCTGTCGGGTTT
CGCCACCTCTGACTTGAGCGTCGATTTTTGTGATGCTCGTCAGGGGGGCGGAGCCTATGGAAAAACGCCA
GCAACGCGGCCTTTTTACGGTTCCTGGCCTTTTGCTGGCCTTTTGCTCACATGTTCTTTCCTGCGTTATC
CCCTGATTCTGTGGATAACCGTATTACCGCCTTTGAGTGAGCTGATACCGCTCGCCGCAGCCGAACGACC
GAGCGCAGCGAGTCAGTGAGCGAGGAAGCGGAAGAGCGCCTGATGCGGTATTTTCTCCTTACGCATCTGT
GCGGTATTTCACACCGCAATGGTGCACTCTCAGTACAATCTGCTCTGATGCCGCATAGTTAAGCCAGTAT
ACACTCCGCTATCGCTACGTGACTGGGTCATGGCTGCGCCCCGACACCCGCCAACACCCGCTGACGCGCC
CTGACGGGCTTGTCTGCTCCCGGCATCCGCTTACAGACAAGCTGTGACCGTCTCCGGGAGCTGCATGTGT
CAGAGGTTTTCACCGTCATCACCGAAACGCGCGAGGCAGCTGCGGTAAAGCTCATCAGCGTGGTCGTGAA
GCGATTCACAGATGTCTGCCTGTTCATCCGCGTCCAGCTCGTTGAGTTTCTCCAGAAGCGTTAATGTCTG
GCTTCTGATAAAGCGGGCCATGTTAAGGGCGGTTTTTTCCTGTTTGGTCACTGATGCCTCCGTGTAAGGG
GGATTTCTGTTCATGGGGGTAATGATACCGATGAAACGAGAGAGGATGCTCACGATACGGGTTACTGATG
ATGAACATGCCCGGTTACTGGAACGTTGTGAGGGTAAACAACTGGCGGTATGGATGCGGCGGGACCAGAG
AAAAATCACTCAGGGTCAATGCCAGCGCTTCGTTAATACAGATGTAGGTGTTCCACAGGGTAGCCAGCAG
CATCCTGCGATGCAGATCCGGAACATAATGGTGCAGGGCGCTGACTTCCGCGTTTCCAGACTTTACGAAA
CACGGAAACCGAAGACCATTCATGTTGTTGCTCAGGTCGCAGACGTTTTGCAGCAGCAGTCGCTTCACGT
TCGCTCGCGTATCGGTGATTCATTCTGCTAACCAGTAAGGCAACCCCGCCAGCCTAGCCGGGTCCTCAAC
GACAGGAGCACGATCATGCGCACCCGTGGGGCCGCCATGCCGGCGATAATGGCCTGCTTCTCGCCGAAAC
GTTTGGTGGCGGGACCAGTGACGAAGGCTTGAGCGAGGGCGTGCAAGATTCCGAATACCGCAAGCGACAG
GCCGATCATCGTCGCGCTCCAGCGAAAGCGGTCCTCGCCGAAAATGACCCAGAGCGCTGCCGGCACCTGT
CCTACGAGTTGCATGATAAAGAAGACAGTCATAAGTGCGGCGACGATAGTCATGCCCCGCGCCCACCGGA
AGGAGCTGACTGGGTTGAAGGCTCTCAAGGGCATCGGTCGAGATCCCGGTGCCTAATGAGTGAGCTAACT
TACATTAATTGCGTTGCGCTCACTGCCCGCTTTCCAGTCGGGAAACCTGTCGTGCCAGCTGCATTAATGA
ATCGGCCAACGCGCGGGGAGAGGCGGTTTGCGTATTGGGCGCCAGGGTGGTTTTTCTTTTCACCAGTGAG
ACGGGCAACAGCTGATTGCCCTTCACCGCCTGGCCCTGAGAGAGTTGCAGCAAGCGGTCCACGCTGGTTT
GCCCCAGCAGGCGAAAATCCTGTTTGATGGTGGTTAACGGCGGGATATAACATGAGCTGTCTTCGGTATC
GTCGTATCCCACTACCGAGATATCCGCACCAACGCGCAGCCCGGACTCGGTAATGGCGCGCATTGCGCCC
AGCGCCATCTGATCGTTGGCAACCAGCATCGCAGTGGGAACGATGCCCTCATTCAGCATTTGCATGGTTT
GTTGAAAACCGGACATGGCACTCCAGTCGCCTTCCCGTTCCGCTATCGGCTGAATTTGATTGCGAGTGAG
ATATTTATGCCAGCCAGCCAGACGCAGACGCGCCGAGACAGAACTTAATGGGCCCGCTAACAGCGCGATT
TGCTGGTGACCCAATGCGACCAGATGCTCCACGCCCAGTCGCGTACCGTCTTCATGGGAGAAAATAATAC
TGTTGATGGGTGTCTGGTCAGAGACATCAAGAAATAACGCCGGAACATTAGTGCAGGCAGCTTCCACAGC
AATGGCATCCTGGTCATCCAGCGGATAGTTAATGATCAGCCCACTGACGCGTTGCGCGAGAAGATTGTGC
ACCGCCGCTTTACAGGCTTCGACGCCGCTTCGTTCTACCATCGACACCACCACGCTGGCACCCAGTTGAT
CGGCGCGAGATTTAATCGCCGCGACAATTTGCGACGGCGCGTGCAGGGCCAGACTGGAGGTGGCAACGCC
AATCAGCAACGACTGTTTGCCCGCCAGTTGTTGTGCCACGCGGTTGGGAATGTAATTCAGCTCCGCCATC
GCCGCTTCCACTTTTTCCCGCGTTTTCGCAGAAACGTGGCTGGCCTGGTTCACCACGCGGGAAACGGTCT
GATAAGAGACACCGGCATACTCTGCGACATCGTATAACGTTACTGGTTTCACATTCACCACCCTGAATTG
ACTCTCTTCCGGGCGCTATCATGCCATACCGCGAAAGGTTTTGCGCCATTCGATGGTGTCCGGGATCTCG
ACGCTCTCCCTTATGCGACTCCTGCATTAGGAAGCAGCCCAGTAGTAGGTTGAGGCCGTTGAGCACCGCC
GCCGCAAGGAATGGTGCATGCAAGGAGATGGCGCCCAACAGTCCCCCGGCCACGGGGCCTGCCACCATAC
CCACGCCGAAACAAGCGCTCATGAGCCCGAAGTGGCGAGCCCGATCTTCCCCATCGGTGATGTCGGCGAT
ATAGGCGCCAGCAACCGCACCTGTGGCGCCGGTGATGCCGGCCACGATGCGTCCGGCGTAGAGGATCGAG
ATCTCGATCCCGCGAAATTAATACGACTCACTATAGGGGAATTGTGAGCGGATAACAATTCCCCTCTAGA
AATAATTTTGTTTAACTTTAAGAAGGAGATATACCATGGGCCATCACCATCACCATCACGAACAAAAACT
CATCTCAGAAGAGGATCTGGCCGAGCTACTGCCCGGATATTCCCCGAGCTTCAAGAAACCCTCGGAGATT
CTCCGATTAAGTAGACGGAGGAGCAGGAGCGAGGCTTCCAAGACCGGCCTTTCTCCGTTTTCCCCGGGGG
ATGTGATTAAGAGAGTCCCCGGGCTGCGGCCTTTCTCCCCTGGGCCGAACAAGGGAGCCGGTGTAAAGCG
GCGGAACCCATTTGCCAGCCTAGAGAATACGGTGTGTAGTCCTGTCAAGCGCCGAGCGGAGACTGTAGCG
GAATATGGAGCCGCTTCCCTCGAGCCCCGGGCACTTTCAGCTGTGCGGCCCTCCTGCTTGGGACAGGACA
GCCCGGAGCCCCCGCAGTTTAATTCAGTTGAAGATGTGATTTGGGGAGATCCTCTTGCCGCTGATGCCGA
TCCACTTGTAAAGACCGAATCCCCCGAGAAGCCAGCTCCAGCCTGTGAGATACCTAAGGGATCCGTGACT
TTTCCTGCTGACTGGAGTTTAAAGACCCGCTTGCTGTTCACATCGTCTCATTCATTTAGTTGGGCCGATC
ACCTAAAAGCCCAAGAAGAAGCACAAGGCCTAGTAATGCAGTGCCGTGCCACCGCAGTCAATCTGCCGCA
TAGTATTCAGGAGCCAAAGTTATCCACAGACCTACGATGTGCCTTTCAGCAAAGTCTTGTGCACTGGATT
CATCCGTCGCTTCCTTGGGTACAGCTTTTTCCAAGGATTGGGGTAGATCGCAAGATGGCCGGCAAAAACA
CTCCTTGGTCTCAGGATGAATCATTGCAGCAAGTCCTAATGAGTGAATGGGCTCTGAGTTTTACGTCCTT
GTATAATTTACTGAAAGCCAAACTGTGTCCATATTTCTATGTGTGTACGTATCAGTTCACTGTGTTGTTC
CGTGCGGCCGGGCTTGCAGGAAGTGATGTCATTACTGCGGTCATGTCGCCCACAACCAGAGGTTTAAGGG
AAGCCATGAAAAATGAAGGAATCACTTTCTCCCAGCCACTAGTAGAAGATGATACTGGCAAAAAGCAAAA
GAAACCGGAAGCAGCTTCACAAGGAGACATAAATCCTGAGAAAGAAAATGGCACAGCAGAAGCAGATGAG
GCATCGGATGAAAGCGCGGAAGATGCGAGCTTCTCTGCGCTAGAAGAGATGGGAGTTGAAGATAAAATTA
AAAAGCCAGATTCAATATCTATTAAACTCCGTAAAGAGAAGAATGAAGTGAAACTAGACCATAAGCCTGA
ATCCGTTGTATTGGTGAAAGGTACAAACACGTTCACTTTACTGAACTTCCTCATAAACTGTAAGAGTATT
GTCGCTGCTGCTGGTCTCCAAGCCGGGCTTCCTCCCACTCTGCTGTCTCCAGTCGCATTCCGAGGAGCAA
CAATGCACGCGCTTAAGGCAAGGAGTGTGAATGTGAAGACTCGGGTGAACTCTGGTTATAAGGATCAGTT
TAGTCTGGAGATAACTGGCCCTATTATGCCCCATTCACTGCACTCTCTGACGATGTTACTTCAGTCTGCG
CAAAGAGGGAGCTTTTCTGCAGGACTCTATACTCATGAGCCAACTGCAGTTTTTAATACTCCCATCCACT
CTCAAGCTGTGAAGGAGATTTCTGCAGATCTGCAAAACTGTGGCCTTCACCCATGTACAGTAGAACAGCT
CACCCAAGTGAATGAACTGGGAAAGCTCTCTCTGCGCCACCTGGAAATGACCGACTACAGGTACACCTGG
AAATAAGAATTCGAGCTCCGTCGACAAGCTTGCGGCCGCACTCGAGCACCACCACCACCACCACTGAGAT
CCGGCTGCTAACAAAGCCCGAAAGGAAGCTGAGTTGGCTGCTGCCACCGCTGAGCAATAACTAGCATAAC
CCCTTGGGGCCTCTAAACGGGTCTTGAGGGGTTTTTTGCTGAAAGGAGGAACTATATCCGGATTGGCGAA
TGGG
